>Addgene plasmid #15404 | pBlue-hFX-HA(AscI) | addgene full sequence | sequence record 275749 | Addgene NGS Result
CCCCGGGCTGCAGGAATTCAGGCGCGCCACCATGGGATGGACTCTCGGGCGCCGCGCAGTAGCCGGCCTC
CTGGCGTCACCCAGCCCGGCCCAGGCCCAGACCCTCACCCGGGTCCCGCGGCCGGCAGAGTTGGCCCCAC
TCTGCGGCCGCCGTGGCCTGCGCACCGACATCGATGCGACCTGCACGCCCCGCCGCGCAAGTTCGAACCA
ACGTGGCCTCAACCAGATTTGGAATGTCAAAAAGCAGAGTGTCTATTTGATGAATTTGAGGAAATCTGGA
ACTTTGGGCCACCCAGGCTCTCTAGATGAGACCACCTATGAAAGACTAGCAGAGGAAACGCTGGACTCTT
TAGCAGAGTTTTTTGAAGACCTTGCAGACAAGCCATACACGTTTGAGGACTATGATGTCTCCTTTGGGAG
TGGTGTCTTAACTGTCAAACTGGGTGGAGATCTAGGAACCTATGTGATCAACAAGCAGACGCCAAACAAG
CAAATCTGGCTATCTTCTCCATCCAGTGGACCTAAGCGTTATGACTGGACTGGGAAAAACTGGGTGTACT
CCCACGACGGCGTGTCCCTCCATGAGCTGCTGGCCGCAGAGCTCACTAAAGCCTTAAAAACCAAACTGGA
CTTGTCTTCCTTGGCCTATTCCGGAAAAGATGCTTACCCTTACGACGTACCAGACTACGCAGACACGTAC
CGATACATCTAGGCGCGCCTGAATTCGATATCAAGCTTATCGATACCGTCGACCTCGAGGGGGGGCCCGG
TACCCAGCTTTTGTTCCCTTTAGTGAGGGTTAATTGCGCGCTTGGCGTAATCATGGTCATAGCTGTTTCC
TGTGTGAAATTGTTATCCGCTCACAATTCCACACAACATACGAGCCGGGAGCATAAAGTGTAAAGCCTGG
GGTGCCTAATGAGTGAGCTAACTCACATTAATTGCGTTGCGCTCACTGCCCGCTTTCCAGTCGGGAAACC
TGTCGTGCCAGCTGCATTAATGAATCGGCCAACGCGCGGGGAGAGGCGGTTTGCGTATTGGGCGCTCTTC
CGCTTCCTCGCTCACTGACTCGCTGCGCTCGGTCGTTCGGCTGCGGCGAGCGGTATCAGCTCACTCAAAG
GCGGTAATACGGTTATCCACAGAATCAGGGGATAACGCAGGAAAGAACATGTGAGCAAAAGGCCAGCAAA
AGGCCAGGAACCGTAAAAAGGCCGCGTTGCTGGCGTTTTTCCATAGGCTCCGCCCCCCTGACGAGCATCA
CAAAAATCGACGCTCAAGTCAGAGGTGGCGAAACCCGACAGGACTATAAAGATACCAGGCGTTTCCCCCT
GGAAGCTCCCTCGTGCGCTCTCCTGTTCCGACCCTGCCGCTTACCGGATACCTGTCCGCCTTTCTCCCTT
CGGGAAGCGTGGCGCTTTCTCATAGCTCACGCTGTAGGTATCTCAGTTCGGTGTAGGTCGTTCGCTCCAA
GCTGGGCTGTGTGCACGAACCCCCCGTTCAGCCCGACCGCTGCGCCTTATCCGGTAACTATCGTCTTGAG
TCCAACCCGGTAAGACACGACTTATCGCCACTGGCAGCAGCCACTGGTAACAGGATTAGCAGAGCGAGGT
ATGTAGGCGGTGCTACAGAGTTCTTGAAGTGGTGGCCTAACTACGGCTACACTAGAAGAACAGTATTTGG
TATCTGCGCTCTGCTGAAGCCAGTTACCTTCGGAAAAAGAGTTGGTAGCTCTTGATCCGGCAAACAAACC
ACCGCTGGTAGCGGTGGTTTTTTTGTTTGCAAGCAGCAGATTACGCGCAGAAAAAAAGGATCTCAAGAAG
ATCCTTTGATCTTTTCTACGGGGTCTGACGCTCAGTGGAACGAAAACTCACGTTAAGGGATTTTGGTCAT
GAGATTATCAAAAAGGATCTTCACCTAGATCCTTTTAAATTAAAAATGAAGTTTTAAATCAATCTAAAGT
ATATATGAGTAAACTTGGTCTGACAGTTACCAATGCTTAATCAGTGAGGCACCTATCTCAGCGATCTGTC
TATTTCGTTCATCCATAGTTGCCTGACTCCCCGTCGTGTAGATAACTACGATACGGGAGGGCTTACCATC
TGGCCCCAGTGCTGCAATGATACCGCGAGACCCACGCTCACCGGCTCCAGATTTATCAGCAATAAACCAG
CCAGCCGGAAGGGCCGAGCGCAGAAGTGGTCCTGCAACTTTATCCGCCTCCATCCAGTCTATTAATTGTT
GCCGGGAAGCTAGAGTAAGTAGTTCGCCAGTTAATAGTTTGCGCAACGTTGTTGCCATTGCTACAGGCAT
CGTGGTGTCACGCTCGTCGTTTGGTATGGCTTCATTCAGCTCCGGTTCCCAACGATCAAGGCGAGTTACA
TGATCCCCCATGTTGTGCAAAAAAGCGGTTAGCTCCTTCGGTCCTCCGATCGTTGTCAGAAGTAAGTTGG
CCGCAGTGTTATCACTCATGGTTATGGCAGCACTGCATAATTCTCTTACTGTCATGCCATCCGTAAGATG
CTTTTCTGTGACTGGTGAGTACTCAACCAAGTCATTCTGAGAATAGTGTATGCGGCGACCGAGTTGCTCT
TGCCCGGCGTCAATACGGGATAATACCGCGCCACATAGCAGAACTTTAAAAGTGCTCATCATTGGAAAAC
GTTCTTCGGGGCGAAAACTCTCAAGGATCTTACCGCTGTTGAGATCCAGTTCGATGTAACCCACTCGTGC
ACCCAACTGATCTTCAGCATCTTTTACTTTCACCAGCGTTTCTGGGTGAGCAAAAACAGGAAGGCAAAAT
GCCGCAAAAAAGGGAATAAGGGCGACACGGAAATGTTGAATACTCATACTCTTCCTTTTTCAATATTATT
GAAGCATTTATCAGGGTTATTGTCTCATGAGCGGATACATATTTGAATGTATTTAGAAAAATAAACAAAT
AGGGGTTCCGCGCACATTTCCCCGAAAAGTGCCACCTAAATTGTAAGCGTTAATATTTTGTTAAAATTCG
CGTTAAATTTTTGTTAAATCAGCTCATTTTTTAACCAATAGGCCGAAATCGGCAAAATCCCTTATAAATC
AAAAGAATAGACCGAGATAGGGT
[37 nt withheld, positions 3104-3140]
AAAGAACGTGGACTCCAACGTCAAAGG
[49 nt withheld, positions 3168-3216]
T
[91 nt withheld, positions 3218-3308]
G
[124 nt withheld, positions 3310-3433]
CCCATTCGCCATTCAGGCTGCGCAACTGTTGGGAAGGGCGATCGGTGCGGGCCTCTTCGCTATTACGCCA
GCTGGCGAAAGGGGGATGTGCTGCAAGGCGATTAAGTTGGGTAACGCCAGGGTTTTCCCAGTCACGACGT
TGTAAAACGACGGCCAGTGAGCGCGCGTAATACGACTCACTATAGGGCGAATTGGAGCTCCACCGCGGTG
GCGGCCGCTCTAGAACTAGTGGATC
Features (pLannotate 1.2.2; 14 found; start..end, strand, type, name):
     38..664     +  CDS            FXN: FRDA_HUMAN - Also known as FRDA, X25. Experimental evidence at protein level: Swiss-Prot protein existence level 1. Promotes the biosynthesis of heme and assembly and repair of iron-sulfur clusters by delivering Fe(2+) to proteins involved in these pathways. May play a role in the protection against iron-catalyzed oxidative stress through its ability to catalyze the oxidation of Fe(2+) to Fe(3+); the oligomeric form but not the monomeric form has in vitro ferroxidase activity. May be able to store large amounts of iron in the form of a ferrihydrite mineral by oligomerization; however, the phys
    721..774     +  misc_feature   MCS (fragment): pBluescript multiple cloning site
    787..805     -  promoter       T3 promoter: promoter for bacteriophage T3 RNA polymerase
    850..866     -  protein_bind   lac operator: The lac repressor binds to the lac operator to inhibit transcription in E. coli. This inhibition can be relieved by adding lactose or isopropyl-β-D-thiogalactopyranoside (IPTG). lac repressor encoded by lacI
    874..904     -  promoter       lac promoter: promoter for the E. coli lac operon
    919..940     -  protein_bind   CAP binding site: CAP binding activates transcription in the presence of cAMP. E. coli catabolite activator protein
    953..1045    -  CDS            lacI (fragment): lac repressor; lacI; The lac repressor binds to the lac operator to inhibit transcription in E. coli. This inhibition can be relieved by adding lactose or isopropyl-β-D-thiogalactopyranoside (IPTG).
   1228..1816    -  rep_origin     ori: high-copy-number ColE1/pMB1/pBR322/pUC origin of replication
   1987..2847    -  CDS            AmpR: β-lactamase; bla; confers resistance to ampicillin, carbenicillin, and related antibiotics
   2848..2952    -  promoter       AmpR promoter: bla
   3005..3433    -  rep_origin     f1 ori (sequence partly withheld): f1 bacteriophage origin of replication; arrow indicates direction of (+) strand synthesis
   3438..3593    -  CDS            lacZα (fragment): LacZα fragment of β-galactosidase; lacZ fragment
   3601..3619    +  promoter       T7 promoter: promoter for bacteriophage T7 RNA polymerase
   3628..19      +  misc_feature   MCS (fragment) (across the origin): pBluescript multiple cloning site
