[The description below was written by a language model from this plasmid's Addgene catalogue record and pLannotate feature annotations shown in this document.]
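Description:
pBlue-hFX-HA(AscI) is a pBluescript II-based phagemid carrying the human frataxin (FXN) cDNA, catalogued as a bacterial expression vector but organised mainly as a cloning and shuttle construct. It is maintained in E. coli at high copy through the ColE1/pUC-type origin and selected with ampicillin via the β-lactamase gene and its own promoter. The backbone also retains the f1 origin, which allows single-stranded DNA to be produced with helper phage. The sequenced plasmid is about 3.7 kb, consistent with the roughly 3 kb backbone plus a 700 bp insert.

The frataxin coding sequence sits within the pBluescript multiple cloning site, splitting it into two fragments and interrupting the lacZα region. It lies in the same orientation as, and just downstream of, the T7 promoter, so sense RNA could be made by T7 RNA polymerase. The T3 promoter and the lac promoter/operator lie on the far side and point back toward the insert in the antisense direction. No eukaryotic promoter or polyadenylation signal is annotated, so the plasmid is not designed for expression in mammalian cells. The record lists HA and AU1 epitope tags at the C terminus of frataxin. These are not called out in the feature table, although there is a short unannotated stretch between the end of the FXN match and the downstream cloning-site fragment where they would fit.

The insert is flanked by intact AscI sites on both sides, so the tagged cDNA can be released as a single cassette of about 700 bp. This suggests its main use is as a source plasmid for moving epitope-tagged human frataxin, a mitochondrial protein involved in iron–sulfur cluster and heme biosynthesis, into other vectors, although the record does not state a specific downstream application.
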