Addgene plasmid #15404: pBlue-hFX-HA(AscI)
Depositing lab: Michael Ristow. Depositing organization: Friedrich-Schiller-Universitaet Jena.
Backbone
  Vector backbone: pBluescript II
  Backbone manufacturer: Stratagene
  Backbone size w/o insert (bp): 2961
  Vector type: Bacterial Expression
Growth in bacteria
  Bacterial resistance: Ampicillin, 100 μg/mL
  Growth temperature: 37°C
  Growth strain: DH5alpha
  Copy number: High Copy
Gene/Insert
  Gene/Insert name: human frataxin cDNA (alt names: hFX; FRX; frataxin)
  Species: H. sapiens (human)
  Insert size (bp): 699
  Mutation: 700 bp insert can be released by digestion with restriction enzyme AscI
  Entrez Gene: FXN (a.k.a. CyaY, FA, FARR, FRDA, X25)
  Tag / fusion protein: HA (C terminal on insert); AU1 (C terminal on insert)
  Cloning method: Restriction Enzyme; 5′ cloning site AscI (not destroyed); 3′ cloning site AscI (not destroyed)
  Sequencing primers: 5′ T7
Terms and licenses: Academic/Nonprofit Terms; Industry Terms: Not Available to Industry
How to cite: pBlue-hFX-HA(AscI) was a gift from Michael Ristow (Addgene plasmid # 15404 ; http://n2t.net/addgene:15404 ; RRID:Addgene_15404)
