>Addgene plasmid #15404 | pBlue-hFX-HA(AscI) | depositor partial sequence | sequence record 8271 | Author sequence
GGCGCGCCACCATGGGATGGACTCTCGGGCGCCGCGCAGTAGCCGGCCTCCTGGCGTCACCCAGCCCGGC
CCAGGCCCAGACCCTCACCCGGGTCCCGCGGCCGGCAGAGTTGGCCCCACTCTGCGGCCGCCGTGGCCTG
CGCACCGACATCGATGCGACCTGCACGCCCCGCCGCGCAAGTTCGAACCAACGTGGCCTCAACCAGATTT
GGAATGTCAAAAAGCAGAGTGTCTATTTGATGAATTTGAGGAAATCTGGAACTTTGGGCCACCCAGGCTC
TCTAGATGAGACCACCTATGAAAGACTAGCAGAGGAAACGCTGGACTCTTTAGCAGAGTTTTTTGAAGAC
CTTGCAGACAAGCCATACACGTTTGAGGACTATGATGTCTCCTTTGGGAGTGGTGTCTTAACTGTCAAAC
TGGGTGGAGATCTAGGAACCTATGTGATCAACAAGCAGACGCCAAACAAGCAAATCTGGCTATCTTCTCC
ATCCAGTGGACCTAAGCGTTATGACTGGACTGGGAAAAACTGGGTGTACTCCCACGACGGCGTGTCCCTC
CATGAGCTGCTGGCCGCAGAGCTCACTAAAGCCTTAAAAACCAAACTGGACTTGTCTTCCTTGGCCTATT
CCGGAAAAGATGCTTACCCTTACGACGTACCAGACTACGCAGACACGTACCGATACATCTAGGCGCGCC
